>Addgene plasmid #154507 | pEPYC0CM0379 | depositor full sequence | sequence record 299379 | pEPYC0CM0379 sequence 2226 bps
ACATTAACCTATAAAAATAGGCGTATCACGAGGCAGAATTTCAGATAAAAAAAATCCTTAGCTTTCGCTA
AGGATGATTTCTGGAATTCGGTCTCAGGAGGGAGGCGTGTCGTTTTAGTGAGGGCTTTGTCAAAAGCTAA
AAAAGATGATGCGCTTTGTCAAAAGCTAAAAAAGATGATGCGCTTTGTCAAAAGCTAAAAAAGATGATGC
CTATATAAGGTTTTGCTATTCATTGAAAGCAGTAGTGACTGATTTGTATATAATGTACTCGAGACCCTGC
AGTCCGGCAAAAAAGGGCAAGGTGTCACCACCCTGCCCTTTTTCTTTAAAACCGAAAAGATTACTTCGCG
TTATGCAGGCTTCCTCGCTCACTGACTCGCTGCGCTCGGTCGTTCGGCTGCGGCGAGCGGTATCAGCTCA
CTCAAAGGCGGTAATACGGTTATCCACAGAATCAGGGGATAACGCAGGAAAGAACATGTGAGCAAAAGGC
CAGCAAAAGGCCAGGAACCGTAAAAAGGCCGCGTTGCTGGCGTTTTTCCACAGGCTCCGCCCCCCTGACG
AGCATCACAAAAATCGACGCTCAAGTCAGAGGTGGCGAAACCCGACAGGACTATAAAGATACCAGGCGTT
TCCCCCTGGAAGCTCCCTCGTGCGCTCTCCTGTTCCGACCCTGCCGCTTACCGGATACCTGTCCGCCTTT
CTCCCTTCGGGAAGCGTGGCGCTTTCTCATAGCTCACGCTGTAGGTATCTCAGTTCGGTGTAGGTCGTTC
GCTCCAAGCTGGGCTGTGTGCACGAACCCCCCGTTCAGCCCGACCGCTGCGCCTTATCCGGTAACTATCG
TCTTGAGTCCAACCCGGTAAGACACGACTTATCGCCACTGGCAGCAGCCACTGGTAACAGGATTAGCAGA
GCGAGGTATGTAGGCGGTGCTACAGAGTTCTTGAAGTGGTGGCCTAACTACGGCTACACTAGAAGAACAG
TATTTGGTATCTGCGCTCTGCTGAAGCCAGTTACCTTCGGAAAAAGAGTTGGTAGCTCTTGATCCGGCAA
ACAAACCACCGCTGGTAGCGGTGGTTTTTTTGTTTGCAAGCAGCAGATTACGCGCAGAAAAAAAGGATCT
CAAGAAGATCCTTTGATCTTTTCTACGGGGTCTGACGCTCAGTGGAACGAAAACTCACGTTAAGGGATTT
TGGTCATGAGATTATCAAAAAGGATCTTCACCTAGATCCTTTTAAATTAAAAATGAAGTTTTAAATCAAT
CTAAAGTATATATGAGTAAACTTGGTCTGACAGCTCGAGGCTTGGATTCTCACCAATAAAAAACGCCCGG
CGGCAACCGAGCGTTCTGAACAAATCCAGATGGAGTTCTGAGGTCATTACTGGATCTATCAACAGGAGTC
CAAGCGAGCTCGATATCAAATTACGCCCCGCCCTGCCACTCATCGCAGTACTGTTGTAATTCATTAAGCA
TTCTGCCGACATGGAAGCCATCACAAACGGCATGATGAACCTGAATCGCCAGCGGCATCAGCACCTTGTC
GCCTTGCGTATAATATTTGCCCATGGTGAAAACGGGGGCGAAGAAGTTGTCCATATTGGCCACGTTTAAA
TCAAAACTGGTGAAACTCACCCAGGGATTGGCTGAGACGAAAAACATATTCTCAATAAACCCTTTAGGGA
AATAGGCCAGGTTTTCACCGTAACACGCCACATCTTGCGAATATATGTGTAGAAACTGCCGGAAATCGTC
GTGGTATTCACTCCAGAGCGATGAAAACGTTTCAGTTTGCTCATGGAAAACGGTGTAACAAGGGTGAACA
CTATCCCATATCACCAGCTCACCGTCTTTCATTGCCATACGAAATTCCGGATGAGCATTCATCAGGCGGG
CAAGAATGTGAATAAAGGCCGGATAAAACTTGTGCTTATTTTTCTTTACGGTCTTTAAAAAGGCCGTAAT
ATCCAGCTGAACGGTCTGGTTATAGGTACATTGAGCAACTGACTGAAATGCCTCAAAATGTTCTTTACGA
TGCCATTGGGATATATCAACGGTGGTATATCCAGTGATTTTTTTCTCCATTTTAGCTTCCTTAGCTCCTG
AAAATCTCGATAACTCAAAAAATACGCCCGGTAGTGATCTTATTTCATTATGGTGAAAGTTGGAACCTCT
TACGTGCCCGATCAACTCGAGTGCCACCTGACGTCTAAGAAACCATTATTATCATG
Features (pLannotate 1.2.2; 6 found; start..end, strand, type, name):
     38..81      -  terminator     bacterial terminator: putative bacterial transcription terminator
    283..340     +  terminator     his operon terminator: This putative transcriptin terminator from the E. coli his operon has a 2-bp deletion introduced during synthesis. Its efficiency has not been determined.
    535..1123    -  rep_origin     ori: high-copy-number ColE1/pMB1/pBR322/pUC origin of replication
   1306..1400    -  terminator     lambda t0 terminator: transcription terminator from phage lambda
   1424..2080    -  CDS            cat: CAT_ECOLX - Experimental evidence at protein level: Swiss-Prot protein existence level 1. This enzyme is an effector of chloramphenicol resistance in bacteria. From Escherichia coli. This protein is used as a marker in many commonly used cloning vectors, such as pACYC184.
   2081..2178    -  promoter       cat promoter: promoter of the E. coli cat gene encoding chloramphenicol acetyltransferase
