[The description below was written by a language model from this plasmid's Addgene catalogue record and pLannotate feature annotations shown in this document.]
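Description:
pEPYC0CM0379 is a small (2,226 bp) Phytobrick Level 0 part plasmid for plant synthetic biology, built in the pUAP1 universal acceptor backbone. It is a purely bacterial storage and assembly vector. Replication relies on a high-copy ColE1/pUC-type origin, and selection uses chloramphenicol resistance from the E. coli cat gene, which is driven by its native promoter and followed by the lambda t0 terminator. Two further annotated bacterial terminators, a putative terminator and a his operon terminator, lie about 200 bp apart in the one stretch of the plasmid that carries no other annotation. This layout is consistent with their insulating the cloning position from surrounding transcription. The record shows no plant selection marker, T-DNA borders or reporter gene, as expected for a basic part donor rather than an expression vector.

The insert is MinSyn_004, a fully synthetic sequence cloned through BpiI sites that were destroyed in the process, which is typical of Type IIS (Golden Gate) domestication into a universal acceptor. The automated annotation does not recognise the insert itself, so its coordinates, length and internal composition cannot be read from the feature table. The name and the associated publication on rational design of minimal synthetic plant promoters indicate that it is one of a series of minimal synthetic promoter parts. The record does not state which cis-elements or core promoter it contains, or its expression strength.

Level 0 parts of this kind are normally released with standard overhangs in a one-pot Type IIS reaction and combined with coding sequences, terminators and other standard parts. The resulting transcriptional units can then be tested or deployed in plants.
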