Addgene plasmid #154507: pEPYC0CM0379
Purpose: Phytobricks Level 0 part
Depositing lab: Nicola Patron. Depositing organization: Earlham Institute. Publication: Rational design of minimal synthetic promoters for plants. Cai YM, Kallam K, Tidd H, Gendarini G, Salzman A, Patron NJ. Nucleic Acids Res. 2020 Aug 28. pii: 5897334. doi: 10.1093/nar/gkaa682. PubMed 32856047.
Backbone
  Vector backbone: pUAP1
  Vector type: Synthetic Biology
Growth in bacteria
  Bacterial resistance: Chloramphenicol, 25 μg/mL
  Growth temperature: 37°C
  Growth strain: NEB Stable
  Copy number: High Copy
Gene/Insert
  Gene/Insert name: MinSyn_004
  Species: Synthetic
  Cloning method: Restriction Enzyme; 5′ cloning site BpiI (destroyed during cloning); 3′ cloning site BpiI (destroyed during cloning)
Terms and licenses: Academic/Nonprofit Terms; Industry Terms: Not Available to Industry
Depositor comments: Please visit https://www.biorxiv.org/content/10.1101/2020.05.14.095406v1 for bioRxiv preprint.
How to cite: pEPYC0CM0379 was a gift from Nicola Patron (Addgene plasmid # 154507 ; http://n2t.net/addgene:154507 ; RRID:Addgene_154507)
